Addgene plasmid #209660: pAAV.GFAP.(cyto).iATPSnFR2.A95K.HaloTag
Purpose: Expression of iATPSnFR2, medium affinity
Depositing lab: Tim Brown & HHMI-JRC Tool Translation Team. Depositing organization: HHMI, Janelia Research Campus. Publication: iATPSnFR2: A high-dynamic-range fluorescent sensor for monitoring intracellular ATP. Marvin JS, Kokotos AC, Kumar M, Pulido C, Tkachuk AN, Yao JS, Brown TA, Ryan TA. Proc Natl Acad Sci U S A. 2024 May 21;121(21):e2314604121. doi: 10.1073/pnas.2314604121. Epub 2024 May 15. PubMed 38748581.
Backbone
  Vector backbone: pAAV
  Vector type: AAV
Growth in bacteria
  Bacterial resistance: Ampicillin, 100 μg/mL
  Growth temperature: 37°C
  Growth strain: NEB Stable
  Copy number: High Copy
Gene/Insert
  Gene/Insert name: iATPSnFR2.A95K.HaloTag
  Species: Synthetic
  Mutation: A95K
  Promoter: GFAP
  Cloning method: Restriction Enzyme; 5′ cloning site unknown (unknown if destroyed)
Terms and licenses: Academic/Nonprofit Terms; Industry Terms: Not Available to Industry
Depositor comments: Please visit https://doi.org/10.1101/2023.08.24.554624 for bioRxiv preprint.
How to cite: pAAV.GFAP.(cyto).iATPSnFR2.A95K.HaloTag was a gift from Tim Brown & HHMI-JRC Tool Translation Team (Addgene plasmid # 209660 ; http://n2t.net/addgene:209660 ; RRID:Addgene_209660)
