[The description below was written by a language model from this plasmid's Addgene catalogue record and pLannotate feature annotations shown in this document.]
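Description:
pAAV.GFAP.(cyto).iATPSnFR2.A95K.HaloTag is a 6.6 kb AAV transfer plasmid built on a pAAV backbone for producing recombinant adeno-associated virus, or for direct transfection, to express a genetically encoded ATP sensor. It is maintained in E. coli through a high-copy ColE1/pUC-type origin and selected with ampicillin via the β-lactamase gene and its native promoter. An f1 phage origin is also present, along with short lacZα and lacI remnants that are backbone leftovers. Two AAV2 inverted terminal repeats (one annotated only as a fragment) flank the expression cassette and provide the signals for replication and packaging of the intervening DNA into AAV particles. Such repeats are prone to recombination, which fits the recorded use of a stability-oriented cloning strain.

Between the ITRs, the catalogue lists a GFAP promoter, commonly used to direct expression to astrocytes. The feature table does not annotate it, but an unannotated stretch lies upstream of the coding region where it would sit. The payload is iATPSnFR2, a synthetic sensor in which a circularly permuted GFP is inserted into the ATP-binding epsilon subunit of a bacterial F0F1-ATP synthase (annotated as atpC fragments on either side of the fluorescent protein), so that ATP binding changes green fluorescence. The A95K substitution gives the medium-affinity variant. A HaloTag, detected as the dhaA haloalkane dehalogenase, is fused at the C terminus and can be covalently labelled with a chloroalkane dye, which can serve as a reference signal for normalising expression. The "cyto" label indicates cytosolic localisation. A WPRE and an SV40 polyadenylation signal follow to enhance transcript stability and processing. The construct is intended for imaging intracellular ATP dynamics.
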