Features (pLannotate 1.2.2; 15 found; start..end, strand, type, name):
     44..472     -  rep_origin     f1 ori (sequence partly withheld): f1 bacteriophage origin of replication; arrow indicates direction of (+) strand synthesis
    477..546     -  CDS            lacZα (fragment): LacZα fragment of β-galactosidase; lacZ fragment
    541..673     -  repeat_region  AAV2 ITR (fragment): inverted terminal repeat of adeno-associated virus serotype 2 inverted
   1456..1776    +  CDS            atpC (fragment): ATPE_GEOKA - Experimental evidence at protein level: Swiss-Prot protein existence level 1. Produces ATP from ADP in the presence of a proton gradient across the membrane. From Geobacillus kaustophilus (strain HTA426).
   1789..2508    +  CDS            cEGFP: cEGFP is a basic (constitutively fluorescent) green fluorescent protein published in 2008, derived from Aequorea victoria.
   2521..2592    +  CDS            atpC (fragment): ATPE_BACP3 - Experimental evidence at protein level: Swiss-Prot protein existence level 1. Produces ATP from ADP in the presence of a proton gradient across the membrane. From Bacillus sp. (strain PS3).
   2641..3519    +  CDS            dhaA: DHAA_PSEPV - Experimental evidence at protein level: Swiss-Prot protein existence level 1. Catalyzes hydrolytic cleavage of carbon-halogen bonds in halogenated aliphatic compounds, leading to the formation of the corresponding primary alcohols, halide ions and protons. Has a broad substrate specificity, as it is able to dehalogenate mono- and di- chlorinated and brominated alkanes (up to at least C10), and the two isomers of 1,3-dichloropropene to 3-chloroallyl alcohol; the highest activity was found with 1,2-dibromoethane, while no activity was observed with the analog 1,2-dichloroethane. Fro
   3559..4147    +  misc_feature   WPRE: woodchuck hepatitis virus posttranscriptional regulatory element
   4175..4296    -  polyA_signal   SV40 poly(A) signal: SV40 polyadenylation signal
   4319..4387    -  CDS            large T antigen (fragment): large T antigen from SV40 (simian virus 40)
   4458..4591    +  repeat_region  AAV2 ITR: inverted terminal repeat of adeno-associated virus serotype 2 inverted
   4585..4641    -  CDS            lacI (fragment): lac repressor; lacI; The lac repressor binds to the lac operator to inhibit transcription in E. coli. This inhibition can be relieved by adding lactose or isopropyl-β-D-thiogalactopyranoside (IPTG).
   4824..5412    -  rep_origin     ori: high-copy-number ColE1/pMB1/pBR322/pUC origin of replication
   5583..6443    -  CDS            AmpR: β-lactamase; bla; confers resistance to ampicillin, carbenicillin, and related antibiotics
   6444..6548    -  promoter       AmpR promoter: bla
>Addgene plasmid #209660 | pAAV.GFAP.(cyto).iATPSnFR2.A95K.HaloTag | addgene full sequence | sequence record 413350 | Addgene NGS Result
CCGAAAAGTGCCACCTAAATTGTAAGCGTTAATATTTTGTTAAAATTCGCGTTAAATTTTTGTTAAATCA
GCTCATTTTTTAACCAATAGGCCGAAATCGGCAAAATCCCTTATAAATCAAAAGAATAGACCGAGATAGG
GT
[37 nt withheld, positions 143-179]
AAAGAACGTGGACTCCAACGTCAAAGG
[49 nt withheld, positions 207-255]
T
[91 nt withheld, positions 257-347]
G
[124 nt withheld, positions 349-472]
CCCATTCGCCATTCAGGCTGCGCAACTGTTGGGAAGGGCGATCGGTGCGGGCCTCTTCGCTATTACGCCA
GCTGCGCGCTCGCTCGCTCACTGAGGCCGCCCGGGCAAAGCCCGGGCGTCGGGCGACCTTTGGTCGCCCG
GCCTCAGTGAGCGAGCGAGCGCGCAGAGAGGGAGTGGCCAACTCCATCACTAGGGGTTCCTTGTAGTTAA
TGATTAACCCGCCATGCTACTTATCTACGTAGCCATGCTCTAGGAAGATCGTAGGTTAATTAATAACATA
TCCTGGTGTGGAGTAGGGGACGCTGCTCTGACAGAGGCTCGGGGGCCTGAGCTGGCTCTGTGAGCTGGGG
AGGAGGCAGACAGCCAGGCCTTTGTCTGCAAGCAGACCTGGCAGCATTGGGCTGGCCGCCCCCCAGGGCC
TCCTCTTCATGCCCAGTGAATGACTCACCTTGGCACAGACACAATGTTCGGGGTGGGCACAGTGCCTGCT
TCCCGCCGCACCCCAGCCCCCCTCAAATGCCTTCCGAGAAGCCCATTGAGCAGGGGGCTTGCATTGCACC
CCAGCCTGACAGCCTGGCATCTTGGGATAAAAGCAGCACAGCCCCCTAGGGGCTGCCCTTGCTGTGTGGC
GCCACCGGCGGTGGAGAACAAGGCTCTATTCAGCCTGTGCCCAGGAAAGGGGATCAGGGGATGCCCAGGC
ATGGACAGTGGGTGGCAGGGGGGGAGAGGAGGGCTGTCTGCTTCCCAGAAGTCCAAGGACACAAATGGGT
GAGGGGAGAGCTCTCCCCATAGCTGGGCTGCGGCCCAACCCCACCCCCTCAGGCTATGCCAGGGGGTGTT
GCCAGGGGCACCCGGGCATCGCCAGTCTAGCCCACTCCTTCATAAAGCCCTCGCATCCCAGGAGCGAGCA
GAGCCAGAGCAGGTTGGAGAGGAGACGCATCACCTCCGCTGCTCGCGGGGATCCCGCCACCATGGGCAGA
TCTATGAAGACTATTCACGTGAGTGTCGTAACTCCCGACGGGCCTGTATATGAGGATGACGTTGAAATGG
TGAGCGTCAAAGCAAAAAGTGGCGAGCTCGGTATTCTCCCAGGCCACATTCCCTTGAAAGCTCCCCTAGA
GATCAGTGCCGCACGCCTGAAGAAAGGGGGCAAAACACAGTATATCGCTGTGTCAGGCGGCAACCTCGAA
GTGCGGCCTGACAAGGTGACCATCTATGCCCAGGCAGCCGAGAGGGCTGAGGATATCGATGTCCTGCGCG
CCAAGAAAGCCAAGGAGAGAGCCGAGCGCCGACTCCAATCACAGGTCCTGGTCGGGAACGTCTATATCAC
CGCCGACAAGCAGAAGAACGGCATCAAGGCGAACTTCAAGATCCGCCACAACGTGGAGGACGGCAGCATG
CAGCTCGCCGACCACTACCAGCAGAACACCCCCATCGGCGACGGCCCCGTGCTGCTGCCCGACAACCACT
ACCTGAGCACCCAGTCCGTGCTGAGCAAAGACCCTAACGAGAAGCGCGATCACATGGTCCTGCTGGAGTT
CGTGACCGCCGCCGGGATCACTCTCGGCATGGACGAGCTGTACAAGGGCGGTACCGGAGGGAGCATGAGC
AAGGGCGAGGAGCTGTTCACCGGGGTGGTGCCCATCCTGGTCGAGCTGGACGGCGACGTAAACGGCCACA
AGTTCAGCGTGCGCGGCGAGGGCGAGGGCGATGCCACCAACGGCAAGCTGACCCTGAAGTTCATCTGCAC
CACCGGCAAGCTGCCCGTGCCCTGGCCCACCCTCGTGACCACCCTGACCTACGGCGTGCAGTGCTTCAGC
CGCTACCCCGACCACATGAAGCAGCACGACTTCTTCAAGTCCGCCATGCCCGAAGGCTACGTCCAGGAGC
GCACCATCAGCTTCAAGGACGACGGCACCTACAAGACCCGCGCCGAGGTGAAGTTCGAGGGCGACACCCT
GGTGAACCGCATCGAGCTGAAGGGCATCGACTTCAAGGAGGACGGCAACATCCTGGGGCACAAGCTGGAG
TACAACTTTATTTGTGTGGACATCGATTTTAAGCGCGCCGAGCTCGCCCTTAAGCGCGCAATGAATAGGC
TCTCAGTTGCCGAAATGAAGCTGCAGGGCGGAGGCTCGGGCGGAGGTGGGTCGGGTGGCGGCGGATCAAT
GGCCGAGATCGGCACCGGCTTCCCCTTCGACCCCCACTACGTGGAGGTGCTGGGCGAGCGCATGCACTAC
GTTGACGTGGGCCCCCGCGACGGCACCCCCGTGCTGTTCCTGCACGGCAACCCCACCAGCAGCTACGTGT
GGCGCAACATCATCCCCCACGTGGCCCCCACCCACCGCACTATCGCCCCCGACCTGATCGGCATGGGCAA
GAGCGACAAGCCCGACCTGGGCTACTTCTTCGACGACCACGTGCGCTTCATGGACGCCTTCATCGAGGCC
CTGGGCCTGGAGGAGGTGGTGCTGGTGATCCACGACTGGGGCAGCGCCCTGGGCTTCCACTGGGCCAAGC
GCAACCCCGAGCGCGTGAAGGGCATCGCCTTCATGGAGTTCATCCGCCCCATCCCCACCTGGGACGAGTG
GCCCGAGTTCGCCCGCGAGACCTTCCAGGCCTTCCGCACCACCGACGTGGGCCGCAAGCTGATCATCGAC
CAGAACGTGTTCATCGAGGGCACCCTGCCCATGGGCGTGGTGCGCCCCCTGACCGAGGTGGAGATGGACC
ACTACCGCGAGCCCTTCCTGAACCCCGTGGACCGCGAGCCCCTGTGGCGCTTCCCCAACGAGCTGCCCAT
CGCCGGCGAGCCCGCCAACATCGTGGCCCTGGTGGAGGAGTACATGGACTGGCTGCACCAGAGCCCCGTG
CCCAAGCTGCTGTTCTGGGGCACCCCCGGCGTGCTGATCCCCCCCGCCGAGGCCGCCCGCCTGGCCAAGA
GCCTGCCCAACGTTAAGGCCGTGGACATCGGCCCCGGCCTGAACCTGCTCCAGGAGGACAACCCCGACCT
GATCGGCAGCGAGATCGCCCGCTGGCTGAGCACCCTCGAGATCAGCGGCTAGAAGCTTTTCGAATTAGCT
TATCATAATCAACCTCTGGATTACAAAATTTGTGAAAGATTGACTGGTATTCTTAACTATGTTGCTCCTT
TTACGCTATGTGGATACGCTGCTTTAATGCCTTTGTATCATGCTATTGCTTCCCGTATGGCTTTCATTTT
CTCCTCCTTGTATAAATCCTGGTTGCTGTCTCTTTATGAGGAGTTGTGGCCCGTTGTCAGGCAACGTGGC
GTGGTGTGCACTGTGTTTGCTGACGCAACCCCCACTGGTTGGGGCATTGCCACCACCTGTCAGCTCCTTT
CCGGGACTTTCGCTTTCCCCCTCCCTATTGCCACGGCGGAACTCATCGCCGCCTGCCTTGCCCGCTGCTG
GACAGGGGCTCGGCTGTTGGGCACTGACAATTCCGTGGTGTTGTCGGGGAAATCATCGTCCTTTCCTTGG
CTGCTCGCCTGTGTTGCCACCTGGATTCTGCGCGGGACGTCCTTCTGCTACGTCCCTTCGGCCCTCAATC
CAGCGGACCTTCCTTCCCGCGGCCTGCTGCCGGCTCTGCGGCCTCTTCCGCGTCTTCGCCTTCGCCCTCA
GACGAGTCGGATCTCCCTTTGGGCCGCCTCCCCGCATCGGAGGCCGCTTCGAGCAGACATGATAAGATAC
ATTGATGAGTTTGGACAAACCACAACTAGAATGCAGTGAAAAAAATGCTTTATTTGTGAAATTTGTGATG
CTATTGCTTTATTTGTAACCATTATAAGCTGCAATAAACAAGTTAACAACAACAATTGCATTCATTTTAT
GTTTCAGGTTCAGGGGGAGATGTGGGAGGTTTTTTAAAGCAAGTAAAACCTCTACAAATGTGGTAAAATC
GATAAGGATCTTCCTAGAGCATGGCTACGTAGATAAGTAGCATGGCGGGTTAATCATTAACTACAAGGAA
CCCCTAGTGATGGAGTTGGCCACTCCCTCTCTGCGCGCTCGCTCGCTCACTGAGGCCGGGCGACCAAAGG
TCGCCCGACGCCCGGGCTTTGCCCGGGCGGCCTCAGTGAGCGAGCGAGCGCGCAGCTGCATTAATGAATC
GGCCAACGCGCGGGGAGAGGCGGTTTGCGTATTGGGCGCTCTTCCGCTTCCTCGCTCACTGACTCGCTGC
GCTCGGTCGTTCGGCTGCGGCGAGCGGTATCAGCTCACTCAAAGGCGGTAATACGGTTATCCACAGAATC
AGGGGATAACGCAGGAAAGAACATGTGAGCAAAAGGCCAGCAAAAGGCCAGGAACCGTAAAAAGGCCGCG
TTGCTGGCGTTTTTCCATAGGCTCCGCCCCCCTGACGAGCATCACAAAAATCGACGCTCAAGTCAGAGGT
GGCGAAACCCGACAGGACTATAAAGATACCAGGCGTTTCCCCCTGGAAGCTCCCTCGTGCGCTCTCCTGT
TCCGACCCTGCCGCTTACCGGATACCTGTCCGCCTTTCTCCCTTCGGGAAGCGTGGCGCTTTCTCATAGC
TCACGCTGTAGGTATCTCAGTTCGGTGTAGGTCGTTCGCTCCAAGCTGGGCTGTGTGCACGAACCCCCCG
TTCAGCCCGACCGCTGCGCCTTATCCGGTAACTATCGTCTTGAGTCCAACCCGGTAAGACACGACTTATC
GCCACTGGCAGCAGCCACTGGTAACAGGATTAGCAGAGCGAGGTATGTAGGCGGTGCTACAGAGTTCTTG
AAGTGGTGGCCTAACTACGGCTACACTAGAAGAACAGTATTTGGTATCTGCGCTCTGCTGAAGCCAGTTA
CCTTCGGAAAAAGAGTTGGTAGCTCTTGATCCGGCAAACAAACCACCGCTGGTAGCGGTGGTTTTTTTGT
TTGCAAGCAGCAGATTACGCGCAGAAAAAAAGGATCTCAAGAAGATCCTTTGATCTTTTCTACGGGGTCT
GACGCTCAGTGGAACGAAAACTCACGTTAAGGGATTTTGGTCATGAGATTATCAAAAAGGATCTTCACCT
AGATCCTTTTAAATTAAAAATGAAGTTTTAAATCAATCTAAAGTATATATGAGTAAACTTGGTCTGACAG
TTACCAATGCTTAATCAGTGAGGCACCTATCTCAGCGATCTGTCTATTTCGTTCATCCATAGTTGCCTGA
CTCCCCGTCGTGTAGATAACTACGATACGGGAGGGCTTACCATCTGGCCCCAGTGCTGCAATGATACCGC
GAGACCCACGCTCACCGGCTCCAGATTTATCAGCAATAAACCAGCCAGCCGGAAGGGCCGAGCGCAGAAG
TGGTCCTGCAACTTTATCCGCCTCCATCCAGTCTATTAATTGTTGCCGGGAAGCTAGAGTAAGTAGTTCG
CCAGTTAATAGTTTGCGCAACGTTGTTGCCATTGCTACAGGCATCGTGGTGTCACGCTCGTCGTTTGGTA
TGGCTTCATTCAGCTCCGGTTCCCAACGATCAAGGCGAGTTACATGATCCCCCATGTTGTGCAAAAAAGC
GGTTAGCTCCTTCGGTCCTCCGATCGTTGTCAGAAGTAAGTTGGCCGCAGTGTTATCACTCATGGTTATG
GCAGCACTGCATAATTCTCTTACTGTCATGCCATCCGTAAGATGCTTTTCTGTGACTGGTGAGTACTCAA
CCAAGTCATTCTGAGAATAGTGTATGCGGCGACCGAGTTGCTCTTGCCCGGCGTCAATACGGGATAATAC
CGCGCCACATAGCAGAACTTTAAAAGTGCTCATCATTGGAAAACGTTCTTCGGGGCGAAAACTCTCAAGG
ATCTTACCGCTGTTGAGATCCAGTTCGATGTAACCCACTCGTGCACCCAACTGATCTTCAGCATCTTTTA
CTTTCACCAGCGTTTCTGGGTGAGCAAAAACAGGAAGGCAAAATGCCGCAAAAAAGGGAATAAGGGCGAC
ACGGAAATGTTGAATACTCATACTCTTCCTTTTTCAATATTATTGAAGCATTTATCAGGGTTATTGTCTC
ATGAGCGGATACATATTTGAATGTATTTAGAAAAATAAACAAATAGGGGTTCCGCGCACATTTCC
